>Addgene plasmid #64359 | pIRESneo3+GFP-Utr_CH | addgene full sequence | sequence record 196881 | Addgene NGS Result
GACATTGATTATTGACTAGTTATTAATAGTAATCAATTACGGGGTCATTAGTTCATAGCCCATATATGGA
GTTCCGCGTTACATAACTTACGGTAAATGGCCCGCCTGGCTGACCGCCCAACGACCCCCGCCCATTGACG
TCAATAATGACGTATGTTCCCATAGTAACGCCAATAGGGACTTTCCATTGACGTCAATGGGTGGAGTATT
TACGGTAAACTGCCCACTTGGCAGTACATCAAGTGTATCATATGCCAAGTACGCCCCCTATTGACGTCAA
TGACGGTAAATGGCCCGCCTGGCATTATGCCCAGTACATGACCTTATGGGACTTTCCTACTTGGCAGTAC
ATCTACGTATTAGTCATCGCTATTACCATGGTGATGCGGTTTTGGCAGTACATCAATGGGCGTGGATAGC
GGTTTGACTCACGGGGATTTCCAAGTCTCCACCCCATTGACGTCAATGGGAGTTTGTTTTGGCACCAAAA
TCAACGGGACTTTCCAAAATGTCGTAACAACTCCGCCCCATTGACGCAAATGGGCGGTAGGCGTGTACGG
TGGGAGGTCTATATAAGCAGAGCTCTCTGGCTAACTAGAGAACCCACTGCTTACTGGCTTATCGAAATTA
ATACGACTCACTATAGGGAGACCCAAGCTTGGTACCGAGCTCGGATCGATATCTGCGGCCTAGCTAGCAC
CATGGTGAGCAAGGGCGAGGAGCTGTTCACCGGGGTGGTGCCCATCCTGGTCGAGCTGGACGGCGACGTA
AACGGCCACAAGTTCAGCGTGTCCGGCGAGGGCGAGGGCGATGCCACCTACGGCAAGCTGACCCTGAAGT
TCATCTGCACCACCGGCAAGCTGCCCGTGCCCTGGCCCACCCTCGTGACCACCCTGACCTACGGCGTGCA
GTGCTTCAGCCGCTACCCCGACCACATGAAGCAGCACGACTTCTTCAAGTCCGCCATGCCCGAAGGCTAC
GTCCAGGAGCGCACCATCTTCTTCAAGGACGACGGCAACTACAAGACCCGCGCCGAGGTGAAGTTCGAGG
GCGACACCCTGGTGAACCGCATCGAGCTGAAGGGCATCGACTTCAAGGAGGACGGCAACATCCTGGGGCA
CAAGCTGGAGTACAACTACAACAGCCACAACGTCTATATCATGGCCGACAAGCAGAAGAACGGCATCAAG
GTGAACTTCAAGATCCGCCACAACATCGAGGACGGCAGCGTGCAGCTCGCCGACCACTACCAGCAGAACA
CCCCCATCGGCGACGGCCCCGTGCTGCTGCCCGACAACCACTACCTGAGCACCCAGTCCGCCCTGAGCAA
AGACCCCAACGAGAAGCGCGATCACATGGTCCTGCTGGAGTTCGTGACCGCCGCCGGGATCACTCTCGGC
ATGGACGAGCTGTACAAGTCCGGAACCATGGCCAAGTATGGAGAACATGAAGCCAGTCCTGACAATGGGC
AGAACGAATTCAGTGATATCATTAAGTCCAGATCTGATGAACACAATGACGTACAGAAGAAAACCTTTAC
CAAATGGATAAATGCTCGATTTTCAAAGAGTGGGAAACCACCCATCAATGATATGTTCACAGACCTCAAA
GATGGAAGGAAGCTATTGGATCTTCTAGAAGGCCTCACAGGAACATCACTGCCAAAGGAACGTGGTTCCA
CAAGGGTACATGCCTTAAATAACGTCAACAGAGTGCTGCAGGTTTTACATCAGAACAATGTGGAATTAGT
GAATATAGGGGGAACCGACATTGTGGATGGAAATCACAAACTGACTTTGGGGTTACTTTGGAGCATCATT
TTGCACTGGCAGGTGAAAGATGTCATGAAGGATGTCATGTCGGACCTGCAGCAGACGAACAGTGAGAAGA
TCCTGCTCAGCTGGGTGCGTCAGACCACCAGGCCCTACAGCCAAGTCAACGTCCTCAACTTCACCACCAG
CTGGACAGATGGACTCGCCTTTAATGCTGTCCTCCACCGACATAAACCTGATCTCTTCAGCTGGGATAAA
GTTGTCAAAATGTCACCAATTGAGAGACTTGAACATGCCTTCAGCAAGGCTCAAACTTATTTGGGAATTG
AAAAGCTGTTAGATCCTGAAGATGTTGCCGTTCGGCTTCCTGACAAGAAATCCATAATTATGTATTTAAC
ATCTTTGTTTGAGGTGCTACCTCAGCAAGTCACCATAGACTAATTCGAATTCGGATCCGCGGCCGCATAG
ATAACTGATCCAGTGTGCTGGAATTAATTCGCTGTCTGCGAGGGCCAGCTGTTGGGGTGAGTACTCCCTC
TCAAAAGCGGGCATGACTTCTGCGCTAAGATTGTCAGTTTCCAAAAACGAGGAGGATTTGATATTCACCT
GGCCCGCGGTGATGCCTTTGAGGGTGGCCGCGTCCATCTGGTCAGAAAAGACAATCTTTTTGTTGTCAAG
CTTGAGGTGTGGCAGGCTTGAGATCTGGCCATACACTTGAGTGACAATGACATCCACTTTGCCTTTCTCT
CCACAGGTGTCCACTCCCAGGTCCAACTGCAGGTCGAGCATGCATCTAGGGCGGCCAATTCCGCCCCTCT
CCCCCCCCCCTAACGTTACTGGCCGAAGCCGCTTGGAATAAGGCCGGTGTGCGTTTGTCTATATGTTATT
TTCCACCATATTGCCGTCTTTTGGCAATGTGAGGGCCCGGAAACCTGGCCCTGTCTTCTTGACGAGCATT
CCTAGGGGTCTTTCCCCTCTCGCCAAAGGAATGCAAGGTCTGTTGAATGTCGTGAAGGAAGCAGTTCCTC
TGGAAGCTTCTTGAAGACAAACAACGTCTGTAGCGACCCTTTGCAGGCAGCGGAACCCCCCACCTGGCGA
CAGGTGCCTCTGCGGCCAAAAGCCACGTGTATAAGATACACCTGCAAAGGCGGCACAACCCCAGTGCCAC
GTTGTGAGTTGGATAGTTGTGGAAAGAGTCAAATGGCTCTCCTCAAGCGTATTCAACAAGGGGCTGAAGG
ATGCCCAGAAGGTACCCCATTGTATGGGATCTGATCTGGGGCCTCGGTGCACATGCTTTACATGTGTTTA
GTCGAGGTTAAAAAAACGTCTAGGCCCCCCGAACCACGGGGACGTGGTTTTCCTTTGAAAAACACGATGA
TAAGCTTGCCACAACCCGGGATAATTCCTGCAGCCAATATGGGATCGGCCATTGAACAAGATGGATTGCA
CGCAGGTTCTCCGGCCGCTTGGGTGGAGAGGCTATTCGGCTATGACTGGGCACAACAGACAATCGGCTGC
TCTGATGCCGCCGTGTTCCGGCTGTCAGCGCAGGGGCGCCCGGTTCTTTTTGTCAAGACCGACCTGTCCG
GTGCCCTGAATGAACTGCAGGACGAGGCAGCGCGGCTATCGTGGCTGGCCACGACGGGCGTTCCTTGCGC
AGCTGTGCTCGACGTTGTCACTGAAGCGGGAAGGGACTGGCTGCTATTGGGCGAAGTGCCGGGGCAGGAT
CTCCTGTCATCTCACCTTGCTCCTGCCGAGAAAGTATCCATCATGGCTGATGCAATGCGGCGGCTGCATA
CGCTTGATCCGGCTACCTGCCCATTCGACCACCAAGCGAAACATCGCATCGAGCGAGCACGTACTCGGAT
GGAAGCCGGTCTTGTCGATCAGGATGATCTGGACGAAGAGCATCAGGGGCTCGCGCCAGCCGAACTGTTC
GCCAGGCTCAAGGCGCGCATGCCCGACGGCGATGATCTCGTCGTGACCCATGGCGATGCCTGCTTGCCGA
ATATCATGGTGGAAAATGGCCGCTTTTCTGGATTCATCGACTGTGGCCGGCTGGGTGTGGCGGACCGCTA
TCAGGACATAGCGTTGGCTACCCGTGATATTGCTGAAGAGCTTGGCGGCGAATGGGCTGACCGCTTCCTC
GTGCTTTACGGTATCGCCGCTCCCGATTCGCAGCGCATCGCCTTCTATCGCCTTCTTGACGAGTTCTTCT
GAGGGGATCAATTCTCTAGATAACTGATCATAATCAGCCATACCACATTTGTAGAGGTTTTACTTGCTTT
AAAAAACCTCCCACACCTCCCCCTGAACCTGAAACATAAAATGAATGCAATTGTTGTTGTTAACTTGTTT
ATTGCAGCTTATAATGGTTACAAATAAAGCAATAGCATCACAAATTTCACAAATAAAGCATTTTTTTCAC
TGCATTCTAGTTGTGGTTTGTCCAAACTCATCAATGTATCTTAACGCGTCGAGTGCATTCTAGTTGTGGT
TTGTCCAAACTCATCAATGTATCTTATCATGTCTGTATACCGTCGACCTCTAGCTAGAGCTTGGCGTAAT
CATGGTCATAGCTGTTTCCTGTGTGAAATTGTTATCCGCTCACAATTCCACACAACATACGAGCCGGAAG
CATAAAGTGTAAAGCCTGGGGTGCCTAATGAGTGAGCTAACTCACATTAATTGCGTTGCGCTCACTGCCC
GCTTTCCAGTCGGGAAACCTGTCGTGCCAGCTGCATTAATGAATCGGCCAACGCGCGGGGAGAGGCGGTT
TGCGTATTGGGCGCTCTTCCGCTTCCTCGCTCACTGACTCGCTGCGCTCGGTCGTTCGGCTGCGGCGAGC
GGTATCAGCTCACTCAAAGGCGGTAATACGGTTATCCACAGAATCAGGGGATAACGCAGGAAAGAACATG
TGAGCAAAAGGCCAGCAAAAGGCCAGGAACCGTAAAAAGGCCGCGTTGCTGGCGTTTTTCCATAGGCTCC
GCCCCCCTGACGAGCATCACAAAAATCGACGCTCAAGTCAGAGGTGGCGAAACCCGACAGGACTATAAAG
ATACCAGGCGTTTCCCCCTGGAAGCTCCCTCGTGCGCTCTCCTGTTCCGACCCTGCCGCTTACCGGATAC
CTGTCCGCCTTTCTCCCTTCGGGAAGCGTGGCGCTTTCTCATAGCTCACGCTGTAGGTATCTCAGTTCGG
TGTAGGTCGTTCGCTCCAAGCTGGGCTGTGTGCACGAACCCCCCGTTCAGCCCGACCGCTGCGCCTTATC
CGGTAACTATCGTCTTGAGTCCAACCCGGTAAGACACGACTTATCGCCACTGGCAGCAGCCACTGGTAAC
AGGATTAGCAGAGCGAGGTATGTAGGCGGTGCTACAGAGTTCTTGAAGTGGTGGCCTAACTACGGCTACA
CTAGAAGAACAGTATTTGGTATCTGCGCTCTGCTGAAGCCAGTTACCTTCGGAAAAAGAGTTGGTAGCTC
TTGATCCGGCAAACAAACCACCGCTGGTAGCGGTGGTTTTTTTGTTTGCAAGCAGCAGATTACGCGCAGA
AAAAAAGGATCTCAAGAAGATCCTTTGATCTTTTCTACGGGGTCTGACGCTCAGTGGAACGAAAACTCAC
GTTAAGGGATTTTGGTCATGAGATTATCAAAAAGGATCTTCACCTAGATCCTTTTAAATTAAAAATGAAG
TTTTAAATCAATCTAAAGTATATATGAGTAAACTTGGTCTGACAGTTACCAATGCTTAATCAGTGAGGCA
CCTATCTCAGCGATCTGTCTATTTCGTTCATCCATAGTTGCCTGACTCCCCGTCGTGTAGATAACTACGA
TACGGGAGGGCTTACCATCTGGCCCCAGTGCTGCAATGATACCGCGAGACCCACGCTCACCGGCTCCAGA
TTTATCAGCAATAAACCAGCCAGCCGGAAGGGCCGAGCGCAGAAGTGGTCCTGCAACTTTATCCGCCTCC
ATCCAGTCTATTAATTGTTGCCGGGAAGCTAGAGTAAGTAGTTCGCCAGTTAATAGTTTGCGCAACGTTG
TTGCCATTGCTACAGGCATCGTGGTGTCACGCTCGTCGTTTGGTATGGCTTCATTCAGCTCCGGTTCCCA
ACGATCAAGGCGAGTTACATGATCCCCCATGTTGTGCAAAAAAGCGGTTAGCTCCTTCGGTCCTCCGATC
GTTGTCAGAAGTAAGTTGGCCGCAGTGTTATCACTCATGGTTATGGCAGCACTGCATAATTCTCTTACTG
TCATGCCATCCGTAAGATGCTTTTCTGTGACTGGTGAGTACTCAACCAAGTCATTCTGAGAATAGTGTAT
GCGGCGACCGAGTTGCTCTTGCCCGGCGTCAATACGGGATAATACCGCGCCACATAGCAGAACTTTAAAA
GTGCTCATCATTGGAAAACGTTCTTCGGGGCGAAAACTCTCAAGGATCTTACCGCTGTTGAGATCCAGTT
CGATGTAACCCACTCGTGCACCCAACTGATCTTCAGCATCTTTTACTTTCACCAGCGTTTCTGGGTGAGC
AAAAACAGGAAGGCAAAATGCCGCAAAAAAGGGAATAAGGGCGACACGGAAATGTTGAATACTCATACTC
TTCCTTTTTCAATATTATTGAAGCATTTATCAGGGTTATTGTCTCATGAGCGGATACATATTTGAATGTA
TTTAGAAAAATAAACAAATAGGGGTTCCGCGCACATTTCCCCGAAAAGTGCCACCTGACGTCGACGGATC
GGGAGATCTCCCGATCCCCTATGGTGCACTCTCAGTACAATCTGCTCTGATGCCGCATAGTTAAGCCAGT
ATCTGCTCCCTGCTTGTGTGTTGGAGGTCGCTGAGTAGTGCGCGAGCAAAATTTAAGCTACAACAAGGCA
AGGCTTGACCGACAATTGCATGAAGAATCTGCTTAGGGTTAGGCGTTTTGCGCTGCTTCGCGATGTACGG
GCCAGATATACGCGTT
Features (pLannotate 1.2.2; 20 found; start..end, strand, type, name):
      1..380     +  enhancer       CMV enhancer: human cytomegalovirus immediate early enhancer
    381..584     +  promoter       CMV promoter: human cytomegalovirus (CMV) immediate early promoter
    580..613     +  LTR            5' LTR (truncated) (fragment): truncated 5' long terminal repeat (LTR) from HIV-1
    629..647     +  promoter       T7 promoter: promoter for bacteriophage T7 RNA polymerase
    702..1418    +  CDS            EGFP: EGFP is a basic (constitutively fluorescent) green fluorescent protein published in 1996, derived from Aequorea victoria. It is reported to be a rapidly-maturing weak dimer with moderate acid sensitivity.
   1428..2210    +  CDS            UTRN (fragment): UTRN_HUMAN - Also known as DMDL, DRP1. Experimental evidence at protein level: Swiss-Prot protein existence level 1. May play a role in anchoring the cytoskeleton to the plasma membrane. From Homo sapiens (Human).
   2297..2526    +  intron         chimeric intron: chimera between introns from adenovirus and immunoglobulin heavy chain genes
   2691..3153    +  misc_feature   IRES: internal ribosome entry site (IRES) of the encephalomyocarditis virus (EMCV)
   3189..3992    +  CDS            NeoR/KanR: aminoglycoside phosphotransferase from Tn5; aph(3')-II (or nptII); confers resistance to neomycin, kanamycin, and G418 (Geneticin®)
   4015..4099    +  CDS            large T antigen (fragment): large T antigen from SV40 (simian virus 40)
   4122..4243    +  polyA_signal   SV40 poly(A) signal: SV40 polyadenylation signal
   4254..4305    +  polyA_signal   SV40 poly(A) signal (fragment): SV40 polyadenylation signal
   4369..4385    -  protein_bind   lac operator: The lac repressor binds to the lac operator to inhibit transcription in E. coli. This inhibition can be relieved by adding lactose or isopropyl-β-D-thiogalactopyranoside (IPTG). lac repressor encoded by lacI
   4393..4423    -  promoter       lac promoter: promoter for the E. coli lac operon
   4438..4459    -  protein_bind   CAP binding site: CAP binding activates transcription in the presence of cAMP. E. coli catabolite activator protein
   4472..4564    -  CDS            lacI (fragment): lac repressor; lacI; The lac repressor binds to the lac operator to inhibit transcription in E. coli. This inhibition can be relieved by adding lactose or isopropyl-β-D-thiogalactopyranoside (IPTG).
   4747..5335    -  rep_origin     ori: high-copy-number ColE1/pMB1/pBR322/pUC origin of replication
   5506..6366    -  CDS            AmpR: β-lactamase; bla; confers resistance to ampicillin, carbenicillin, and related antibiotics
   6367..6471    -  promoter       AmpR promoter: bla
   6530..6582    -  misc_feature   bom (fragment): basis of mobility region from pBR322
