[The description below was written by a language model from this plasmid's Addgene catalogue record and pLannotate feature annotations shown in this document.]
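Description:
pIRESneo3+GFP-Utr_CH is a 6.7 kb mammalian expression plasmid built on the pIRES Neo3 backbone. It produces a fluorescent utrophin fragment and a drug-resistance marker from a single bicistronic transcript. In E. coli it replicates from a high-copy ColE1/pUC-type origin and is selected with ampicillin through the β-lactamase gene. The annotation also picks up short backbone remnants (lac promoter/operator, fragments of lacI, bom, an HIV-1 LTR and SV40 large T antigen, and a T7 promoter upstream of the insert), none of which is given a specific role in the record.

The expression unit is driven by the human CMV immediate-early enhancer and promoter. The first open reading frame encodes EGFP fused to the N-terminus of human utrophin (UTRN) residues 1–261, which carry a recorded Q236R substitution. The "CH" in the name presumably refers to the calponin-homology domains in this N-terminal actin-binding region. Downstream lie a chimeric adenovirus/immunoglobulin intron, an EMCV IRES, the Tn5 aminoglycoside phosphotransferase gene (NeoR) and an SV40 polyadenylation signal. Because NeoR is translated from the same mRNA via the IRES, cells that survive G418 selection should also express the GFP fusion. This linkage favours stable lines with uniform transgene expression.

The stated purpose is simply bicistronic expression of GFP-utrophin with neomycin resistance. GFP fusions of this utrophin fragment are widely used as live-cell probes for filamentous actin, so the plasmid is suited to transient or stable labelling of the actin cytoskeleton in mammalian cells, although the record does not name a specific application.
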