Addgene plasmid #64359: pIRESneo3+GFP-Utr_CH
Purpose: bicistronic expression of GFP-Utrophin and Neo resistance
Depositing lab: Matthieu Piel.
Backbone
  Vector backbone: pIRES Neo3
  Vector type: Mammalian Expression
  Selectable markers: Neomycin (select with G418)
Growth in bacteria
  Bacterial resistance: Ampicillin, 100 μg/mL
  Growth temperature: 37°C
  Growth strain: DH5alpha
  Copy number: Unknown
Gene/Insert
  Gene/Insert name: GFP-Utrophin
  Species: H. sapiens (human)
  Mutation: Q236R; aa1-261 Utrophin present
  Entrez Gene: UTRN (a.k.a. DMDL, DRP, DRP1)
  Promoter: CMV
  Tag / fusion protein: GFP (N terminal on insert); IRES-Neo (C terminal on backbone)
  Cloning method: Unknown
  Sequencing primers: 5′ CMV-F; 3′ pCDH-rev
Terms and licenses: Academic/Nonprofit Terms; Industry Terms: Not Available to Industry
How to cite: pIRESneo3+GFP-Utr_CH was a gift from Matthieu Piel (Addgene plasmid # 64359 ; http://n2t.net/addgene:64359 ; RRID:Addgene_64359)
