>Addgene plasmid #64359 | pIRESneo3+GFP-Utr_CH | addgene partial sequence | sequence record 110739 | CMV-F 5'-CGCAAATGGGCGGTAGGCGTG-3'
TGGCTAACTAGAGAACCCACTGCTTACTGGCTTATCGAAATTAATACGACTCACTATAGGGAGACCCAAG
CTTGGTACCGAGCTCGGATCGATATCTGCGGCCTAGCTAGCACCATGGTGAGCAAGGGCGAGGAGCTGTT
CACCGGGGTGGTGCCCATCCTGGTCGAGCTGGACGGCGACGTAAACGGCCACAAGTTCAGCGTGTCCGGC
GAGGGCGAGGGCGATGCCACCTACGGCAAGCTGACCCTGAAGTTCATCTGCACCACCGGCAAGCTGCCCG
TGCCCTGGCCCACCCTCGTGACCACCCTGACCTACGGCGTGCAGTGCTTCAGCCGCTACCCCGACCACAT
GAAGCAGCACGACTTCTTCAAGTCCGCCATGCCCGAAGGCTACGTCCAGGAGCGCACCATCTTCTTCAAG
GACGACGGCAACTACAAGACCCGCGCCGAGGTGAAGTTCGAGGGCGACACCCTGGTGAACCGCATCGAGC
TGAAGGGCATCGACTTCAAGGAGGACGGCAACATCCTGGGGCACAAGCTGGAGTACAACTACAACAGCCA
CAACGTCTATATCATGGCCGACAAGCAGAAGAACGGCATCAAGGTGAACTTCAAGATCCGCCACAACATC
GAGGACGGCAGCGTGCAGCTCGCCGACCACTACCAGCAGAACACCCCCATCGGCGACGGCCCCGTGCTGC
TGCCCGACAACCACTACCTGAGCACCCAGTCCGCCCTGAGCAAAGACCCCAACGAGAAGCGCGATCACAT
GGTCCTGCTGGAGTTCGTGACCGCCGCCGGGATCACTCTCGGCATGGACGAGCTGTACAAGTCCGGAACC
ATGGCCAAGTATGGAGAACATGAAGCCAGTCCTGACAATGGGCAGAACGAATTCAGTGATATCATTAAGT
CCAGATCTGATGAACACAATGACGTACAGAA
