>Addgene plasmid #64359 | pIRESneo3+GFP-Utr_CH | addgene partial sequence | sequence record 111797 | Neo-F 5'-CGTTGGCTACCCGTGATATT-3'
CGCTTCCTCGTGCTTTACGGTATCGCCGCTCCCGATTCGCAGCGCATCGCCTTCTATCGCCTTCTTGACG
AGTTCTTCTGAGGGGATCAATTCTCTAGATAACTGATCATAATCAGCCATACCACATTTGTAGAGGTTTT
ACTTGCTTTAAAAAACCTCCCACACCTCCCCCTGAACCTGAAACATAAAATGAATGCAATTGTTGTTGTT
AACTTGTTTATTGCAGCTTATAATGGTTACAAATAAAGCAATAGCATCACAAATTTCACAAATAAAGCAT
TTTTTTCACTGCATTCTAGTTGTGGTTTGTCCAAACTCATCAATGTATCTTAACGCGTCGAGTGCATTCT
AGTTGTGGTTTGTCCAAACTCATCAATGTATCTTATCATGTCTGTATACCGTCGACCTCTAGCTAGAGCT
TGGCGTAATCATGGTCATAGCTGTTTCCTGTGTGAAATTGTTATCCGCTCACAATTCCACACAACATACG
AGCCGGAAGCATAAAGTGTAAAGCCTGGGGTGCCTAATGAGTGAGCTAACTCACATTAATTGCGTTGCGC
TCACTGCCCGCTTTCCAGTCGGGAAACCTGTCGTGCCAGCTGCATTAATGAATCGGCCAACGCGCGGGGA
GAGGCGGTTTGCGTATTGGGCGCTCTTCCGCTTCCTCGCTCACTGACTCGCTGCGCTCGGTCGTTCGGCT
GCGGCGAGCGGTATCAGCTCACTCAAAGGCGGTAATACGGTTATCCACAGAATCAGGGGATAACGCAGGA
AAGAACATGTGAGCAAAAGGCCAGCAAAAGGCCAGGAACCGTAAAAAGGCCGCGTTGCTGGCGTTTTTCC
ATAGGCTCCGCCCCCCTGACGAGCATCACAAAAATCGACGCTCAAGTCAGAGGTGGCGAAACCCGACAGG
ACTATAAAGATACCAGGCGTTTCCCCCTGGAAGCTCCCTCGTGCGCTCTC
